Addgene plasmid #15219: pET17_K560_GFP_His
Depositing lab: Ron Vale. Depositing organization: University of California, San Francisco (UCSF). Publication: Microtubule interaction site of the kinesin motor. Woehlke G, Ruby AK, Hart CL, Ly B, Hom-Booher N, Vale RD. Cell. 1997 Jul 25. 90(2):207-16. 10.1016/S0092-8674(00)80329-3 PubMed 9244295.
Backbone
  Vector backbone: pET17b
  Backbone manufacturer: EMD Biosciences
  Backbone size w/o insert (bp): 3300
  Vector type: Bacterial Expression
Growth in bacteria
  Bacterial resistance: Ampicillin, 100 μg/mL
  Growth temperature: 37°C
  Growth strain: DH5alpha
  Copy number: Unknown
Gene/Insert
  Gene/Insert name: Human neuronal kinesin heavy chain (alt names: K560_GFP; KIF5B)
  Species: H. sapiens (human)
  Insert size (bp): 3500
  Entrez Gene: KIF5B (a.k.a. HEL-S-61, KINH, KNS, KNS1, UKHC)
  Tag / fusion protein: GFP (C terminal on insert); His (C terminal on backbone)
  Cloning method: Restriction Enzyme; 5′ cloning site Nde I (not destroyed); 3′ cloning site Xho I (not destroyed)
  Sequencing primers: 5′ T7
Terms and licenses: Academic/Nonprofit Terms; Industry Terms: Not Available to Industry
How to cite: pET17_K560_GFP_His was a gift from Ron Vale (Addgene plasmid # 15219 ; http://n2t.net/addgene:15219 ; RRID:Addgene_15219)
