[The description below was written by a language model from this plasmid's Addgene catalogue record and pLannotate feature annotations shown in this document.]
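Description:
pET17_K560_GFP_His is a bacterial expression plasmid built on the pET17b backbone for producing a fluorescent, truncated form of human kinesin heavy chain (KIF5B) in E. coli. It replicates from a ColE1/pBR322-type origin; the annotation also finds the rop gene and the bom mobility region inherited from pBR322, and the catalogue lists copy number as unknown. Selection is by ampicillin through the β-lactamase gene and its native promoter.

The expression cassette is a standard T7 arrangement: a T7 promoter followed by the phage gene 10 ribosome binding site, the fusion open reading frame, and a T7 terminator, so transcription depends on a host that supplies T7 RNA polymerase. The insert was cloned between NdeI and XhoI sites, both retained. The feature table shows a KIF5B fragment of about 1.7 kb, consistent with the "K560" name indicating roughly the first 560 residues, fused at its C terminus to GFP carrying the S65T mutation. The catalogue records a His tag further downstream, contributed by the backbone. The annotation does not call a His tag explicitly, instead marking a short fragment resembling a T7 gene 10B-derived solubility tag between GFP and the terminator. The catalogued insert size of 3.5 kb is larger than the roughly 2.4 kb spanned by the annotated kinesin–GFP coding region, and the sequenced record totals 5.6 kb.

The design suits affinity purification of a fluorescently labelled kinesin, and the associated publication concerns the microtubule interaction site of the kinesin motor.
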