Features (pLannotate 1.2.2; 12 found; start..end, strand, type, name):
     28..75      -  terminator     T7 terminator: transcription terminator for bacteriophage T7 RNA polymerase
     83..132     -  CDS            SET1 (fragment): solubility-enhancement tag derived from T7 phage gene 10B
    168..881     -  CDS            GFP (S65T): GFP (S65T) is a basic (constitutively fluorescent) green fluorescent protein published in 1995, derived from Aequorea victoria.
    888..2567    -  CDS            KIF5B (fragment): KINH_HUMAN - Also known as KNS, KNS1. Experimental evidence at protein level: Swiss-Prot protein existence level 1. Microtubule-dependent motor required for normal distribution of mitochondria and lysosomes. Can induce formation of neurite-like membrane protrusions in non-neuronal cells in a ZFYVE27-dependent manner (By similarity). Regulates centrosome and nuclear positioning during mitotic entry. During the G2 phase of the cell cycle in a BICD2- dependent manner, antagonizes dynein function and drives the separation of nuclei and centrosomes (PubMed:20386726). Required for anterograde axonal
   2575..2597    -  RBS            RBS: efficient ribosome binding site from bacteriophage T7 gene 10 (Olins and Rangwala, 1989)
   2629..2647    -  promoter       T7 promoter: promoter for bacteriophage T7 RNA polymerase
   2759..3139    -  CDS            YPB1_ECOLX: Protein predicted: Swiss-Prot protein existence level 4. From Escherichia coli.
   3156..3347    +  CDS            rop: Rop protein, which maintains plasmids at low copy number; rop
   3449..3588    +  misc_feature   bom: basis of mobility region from pBR322
   3774..4362    -  rep_origin     ori: high-copy-number ColE1/pMB1/pBR322/pUC origin of replication
   4533..5393    -  CDS            AmpR: β-lactamase; bla; confers resistance to ampicillin, carbenicillin, and related antibiotics
   5394..5498    -  promoter       AmpR promoter: bla
>Addgene plasmid #15219 | pET17_K560_GFP_His | addgene full sequence | sequence record 140258 | Addgene NGS Result
TTATCCGGATATAGTTCCTCCTTTCAGCAAAAAACCCCTCAAGACCCGTTTAGAGGCCCCAAGGGGTTAT
GCTAGTTATTGCTCAGCGGTGGCAGCAGCCAACTCAGCTTCCTTTCGGGCTTTGTTAGCAGCCGGATCTG
CTCGAGTTAATGGTGATGATGGTGATGTTTGTATAGTTCATCCATGCCATGTGTAATCCCAGCAGCTGTT
ACAAACTCAAGAAGGACCATGTGGTCTCTCTTTTCGTTGGGATCTTTCGAAAGGGCAGATTGTGTGGACA
GGTAATGGTTGTCTGGTAAAAGGACAGGGCCATCGCCAATTGGAGTATTTTGTTGATAATGGTCTGCTAG
TTGAACGCTTCCATCTTCAATGTTGTGTCTAATTTTGAAGTTAACTTTGATTCCATTCTTTTGTTTGTCT
GCCATGATGTATACATTGTGTGAGTTATAGTTGTATTCCAATTTGTGTCCAAGAATGTTTCCATCTTCTT
TAAAATCAATACCTTTTAACTCGATTCTATTAACAAGGGTATCACCTTCAAACTTGACTTCAGCACGTGT
CTTGTAGTTCCCGTCATCTTTGAAAAATATAGTTCTTTCCTGTACATAACCTTCGGGCATGGCACTCTTG
AAAAAGTCATGCTGTTTCATATGATCTGGGTATCTTGAAAAGCATTGAACACCATAAGTCAGAGTAGTGA
CAAGTGTTGGCCATGGAACAGGTAGTTTTCCAGTAGTGCAAATAAATTTAAGGGTAAGTTTTCCGTATGT
TGCATCACCTTCACCCTCTCCACTGACAGAAAATTTGTGCCCATTAACATCACCATCTAATTCAACAAGA
ATTGGGACAACTCCAGTGAAAAGTTCTTCTCCTTTACTCATGGTACCTTTTAGTAAAGATGCCATCATCT
CAGCTGCTCGTTTTTTCTGGTGGTTGGTCATTTCCTTAAGTTTCTGAAGCTCAGCATCTATACTCGCTAA
AGTTGCCGATTTCTGATTCAATTCATCACTAAGCAATTCATATTCCTTAGTTTTGTCTTCAACTTCCTGA
GACTTCTGATCATAATTGACAGCAAGTTCTTCTAGGGCCTGTAAAACTTCTTTCACTTCTTCTTTAGAGG
CATCATTTTCTGCTTGAAGGCGATTCAGCTCAGCTTGCATATTGTCTTGATCCCTTCTGGTAGATGCCAA
AAGCTCCTCCTGATCCAACATTTGCGTCTTCAGCTTCTCTACCAGTTGACTTTGCTGGTTAATTTCTTCA
TCCTTGTCATCAAGCTGTTTGTATAATTTAGCAATTTCTTCTTCACACTTTCTTCTTTCAGCATCAGTAA
AATTTCCTATAACTCCAATTGCGGTTGCTGGTTTATCATTGGTAAGAGTAATATCTTTATCCACTGTGAA
AGCTTCCAAGTTGGCTTTCTCTTTGTCAAACTGTTCATCAATAGGCACCGTCTCCCCATTACGCCATCTG
TTGAGCTCATTTTCAAGCCACTGAATAGTGTTCCGCAGGATCTTATTTTTTTCTTTTTCTTTTTCATACT
TCTTTTTCCACTGTTCTGCAGTTAACTCCACATTGACACAAACTGTGTTCTTAATTGTTTTGGCCCTTTG
GCCAAATAAGAGTGTAGATTTTGTTTCAGACTCATTGTATGATGATGGAGAGCAGCAAATTACAATAGTG
GTTCTACAGTTGCCACCTAATGAATCTTGAAGGATTCTTGTCATTTTACTATCTCGATATGGAACATAAG
TACTACCCTCAGCCAAAGCAGAAATAACATTTCCAAGAGCAGAAAGTGACTTGTTGATGTTTTTAGCTTC
ATCCAGCACAGCACCTTCAGCTCCAGTTTTACTAACCTTTTCACTACCAGCTAAATCAACTAGATAAAGT
TTTCCACTCAGCTTTTGTTCCGTTTGTGTGTTCTCTTGTTTGACATTAATAAGAAATATACTGTGACTCC
TAGAGCTATGTTCATTCATATTTGTAACTGCTACATGTCTGTTGGATTTTCCTTCATCTATGGTATCCAT
AACTTCATCTGGACTACATACAAAACGCTCTGTGCACCCCTTTACATAGGGAACTCGGTTTTTGTCTTCA
TGAACTGAAAGGTTGGTCTTTGAAACATCTAACAGGTCCCTTATCTTATCCAAATATATTTCAAAATATG
AAACCTTAATATGAAATTCCAAATTTTCATCCATGGAGTAAATATAATTAAAAATATCTTGCACTATTCT
TGGAATAATTCCCATGCCTTCTGGATCATGAAGTTTACCCTCCATTGTGTGTGTCTTCCCAGAGGATGTT
TGGCCGTATGCAAATATTGTTCCATTATATCCTTCAAGTACATCTTTAACAATCTTCTTTGCACAGTCAT
TATACACTTGCTCTTGAGATGTGCTTGACTGGAACACCCGATCAAATGCATAAGGCTTGGACGCGATCAC
GACCGTGTCTTCTCCCTGAAACTTGGCGATGTACTTGTCGCCGCGGTTCACTTCAGACTCGTTGAGAGGT
CTGAAGCGACACATCACTTTGATGTTGCACTCGGCCAGGTCCGCCATATGTATATCTCCTTCTTAAAGTT
AAACAAAATTATTTCTAGAGGGAAACCGTTGTGGTCTCCCTATAGTGAGTCGTATTAATTTCGCGGGATC
GAGATCTCGGGCAGCGTTGGGTCCTGGCCACGGGTGCGCATGATCGTGCTCCTGTCGTTGAGGACCCGGC
TAGGCTGGCGGGGTTGCCTTACTGGTTAGCAGAATGAATCACCGATACGCGAGCGAACGTGAAGCGACTG
CTGCTGCAAAACGTCTGCGACCTGAGCAACAACATGAATGGTCTTCGGTTTCCGTGTTTCGTAAAGTCTG
GAAACGCGGAAGTCAGCGCCCTGCACCATTATGTTCCGGATCTGCATCGCAGGATGCTGCTGGCTACCCT
GTGGAACACCTACATCTGTATTAACGAAGCGCTGGCATTGACCCTGAGTGATTTTTCTCTGGTCCCGCCG
CATCCATACCGCCAGTTGTTTACCCTCACAACGTTCCAGTAACCGGGCATGTTCATCATCAGTAACCCGT
ATCGTGAGCATCCTCTCTCGTTTCATCGGTATCATTACCCCCATGAACAGAAATCCCCCTTACACGGAGG
CATCAGTGACCAAACAGGAAAAAACCGCCCTTAACATGGCCCGCTTTATCAGAAGCCAGACATTAACGCT
TCTGGAGAAACTCAACGAGCTGGACGCGGATGAACAGGCAGACATCTGTGAATCGCTTCACGACCACGCT
GATGAGCTTTACCGCAGCTGCCTCGCGCGTTTCGGTGATGACGGTGAAAACCTCTGACACATGCAGCTCC
CGGAGACGGTCACAGCTTGTCTGTAAGCGGATGCCGGGAGCAGACAAGCCCGTCAGGGCGCGTCAGCGGG
TGTTGGCGGGTGTCGGGGCGCAGCCATGACCCAGTCACGTAGCGATAGCGGAGTGTATACTGGCTTAACT
ATGCGGCATCAGAGCAGATTGTACTGAGAGTGCACCATTGCGGTGTGAAATACCGCACAGATGCGTAAGG
AGAAAATACCGCATCAGGCGCTCTTCCGCTTCCTCGCTCACTGACTCGCTGCGCTCGGTCGTTCGGCTGC
GGCGAGCGGTATCAGCTCACTCAAAGGCGGTAATACGGTTATCCACAGAATCAGGGGATAACGCAGGAAA
GAACATGTGAGCAAAAGGCCAGCAAAAGGCCAGGAACCGTAAAAAGGCCGCGTTGCTGGCGTTTTTCCAT
AGGCTCCGCCCCCCTGACGAGCATCACAAAAATCGACGCTCAAGTCAGAGGTGGCGAAACCCGACAGGAC
TATAAAGATACCAGGCGTTTCCCCCTGGAAGCTCCCTCGTGCGCTCTCCTGTTCCGACCCTGCCGCTTAC
CGGATACCTGTCCGCCTTTCTCCCTTCGGGAAGCGTGGCGCTTTCTCATAGCTCACGCTGTAGGTATCTC
AGTTCGGTGTAGGTCGTTCGCTCCAAGCTGGGCTGTGTGCACGAACCCCCCGTTCAGCCCGACCGCTGCG
CCTTATCCGGTAACTATCGTCTTGAGTCCAACCCGGTAAGACACGACTTATCGCCACTGGCAGCAGCCAC
TGGTAACAGGATTAGCAGAGCGAGGTATGTAGGCGGTGCTACAGAGTTCTTGAAGTGGTGGCCTAACTAC
GGCTACACTAGAAGGACAGTATTTGGTATCTGCGCTCTGCTGAAGCCAGTTACCTTCGGAAAAAGAGTTG
GTAGCTCTTGATCCGGCAAACAAACCACCGCTGGTAGCGGTGGTTTTTTTGTTTGCAAGCAGCAGATTAC
GCGCAGAAAAAAAGGATCTCAAGAAGATCCTTTGATCTTTTCTACGGGGTCTGACGCTCAGTGGAACGAA
AACTCACGTTAAGGGATTTTGGTCATGAGATTATCAAAAAGGATCTTCACCTAGATCCTTTTAAATTAAA
AATGAAGTTTTAAATCAATCTAAAGTATATATGAGTAAACTTGGTCTGACAGTTACCAATGCTTAATCAG
TGAGGCACCTATCTCAGCGATCTGTCTATTTCGTTCATCCATAGTTGCCTGACTCCCCGTCGTGTAGATA
ACTACGATACGGGAGGGCTTACCATCTGGCCCCAGTGCTGCAATGATACCGCGAGACCCACGCTCACCGG
CTCCAGATTTATCAGCAATAAACCAGCCAGCCGGAAGGGCCGAGCGCAGAAGTGGTCCTGCAACTTTATC
CGCCTCCATCCAGTCTATTAATTGTTGCCGGGAAGCTAGAGTAAGTAGTTCGCCAGTTAATAGTTTGCGC
AACGTTGTTGCCATTGCTGCAGGCATCGTGGTGTCACGCTCGTCGTTTGGTATGGCTTCATTCAGCTCCG
GTTCCCAACGATCAAGGCGAGTTACATGATCCCCCATGTTGTGCAAAAAAGCGGTTAGCTCCTTCGGTCC
TCCGATCGTTGTCAGAAGTAAGTTGGCCGCAGTGTTATCACTCATGGTTATGGCAGCACTGCATAATTCT
CTTACTGTCATGCCATCCGTAAGATGCTTTTCTGTGACTGGTGAGTACTCAACCAAGTCATTCTGAGAAT
AGTGTATGCGGCGACCGAGTTGCTCTTGCCCGGCGTCAACACGGGATAATACCGCGCCACATAGCAGAAC
TTTAAAAGTGCTCATCATTGGAAAACGTTCTTCGGGGCGAAAACTCTCAAGGATCTTACCGCTGTTGAGA
TCCAGTTCGATGTAACCCACTCGTGCACCCAACTGATCTTCAGCATCTTTTACTTTCACCAGCGTTTCTG
GGTGAGCAAAAACAGGAAGGCAAAATGCCGCAAAAAAGGGAATAAGGGCGACACGGAAATGTTGAATACT
CATACTCTTCCTTTTTCAATATTATTGAAGCATTTATCAGGGTTATTGTCTCATGAGCGGATACATATTT
GAATGTATTTAGAAAAATAAACAAATAGGGGTTCCGCGCACATTTCCCCGAAAAGTGCCACCTGACGTCT
AAGAAACCATTATTATCATGACATTAACCTATAAAAATAGGCGTATCACGAGGCCCTTTCGTCTTCAAGA
A
