>Addgene plasmid #15219 | pET17_K560_GFP_His | addgene partial sequence | sequence record 21858 | T7 5'-TAATACGACTCACTATAGGG-3'
GGCGGACCTGGCCGAGTGCAACATCAAAGTGATGTGTCGCTTCAGACCTCTCAACGAGTCTGAAGTGAAC
CGCGGCGACAAGTACATCGCCAAGTTTCAGGGAGAAGACACGGTCGTGATCGCGTCCAAGCCTTATGCAT
TTGATCGGGTGTTCCAGTCAAGCACATCTCAAGAGCAAGTGTATAATGACTGTGCAAAGAAGATTGTTAA
AGATGTACTTGAAGGATATAATGGAACAATATTTGCATACGGCCAAACATCCTCTGGGAAGACACACACA
ATGGAGGGTAAACTTCATGATCCAGAAGGCATGGGAATTATTCCAAGAATAGTGCAAGATATTTTTAATT
ATATTTACTCCATGGATGAAAATTTGGAATTTCATATTAAGGTTTCATATTTTGAAATATATTTGGATAA
GATAAGGGACCTGTTAGATGTTTCAAAGACCAACCTTTCAGTTCATGAAGACAAAAACCGAGTTCCCTAT
GTAAAGGGGTGCACAGAGCGTTTTGTATGTAGTCCAGATGAAGTTATGGATACCATAGATGAAGGAAAAT
CCAACAGACATGTAGCAGTTACAAATATGAATGAACATAGCTCTAGGAGTCACAGTATATTTCTTATTAA
TGTCAAACAAGAGAACACACAAACGGAACAAAAGCTGAGTGGAAAACTTTATCTAGTTGATTTAGCTGGT
AGTGAAAAGGTTAGTAAAACTGGAGC
